>Addgene plasmid #72528 | pJK577 | depositor full sequence | sequence record 132616 | pJK577 sequence 2703 bps
TCGCGCGTTTCGGTGATGACGGTGAAAACCTCTGACACATGCAGCTCCCGGAGACGGTCACAGCTTGTCT
GTAAGCGGATGCCGGGAGCAGACAAGCCCGTCAGGGCGCGTCAGCGGGTGTTGGCGGGTGTCGGGGCTGG
CTTAACTATGCGGCATCAGAGCAGATTGTACTGAGAGTGCACCATATGAAGGTACGTGTAACCGTCATGC
TGAAGGACGGTGTTCTGGACCCGCAGGGCAAGGCCATCAGCCACGCATTGCAGACACTTGGTTTTGAAGG
CGTGCACGATGTGCGCGTGGGTAAGGTGATTGAACTGGATCTGCCGGGTGCCAAAGCCGAGGAAGCCCAG
AAAAAGGCCGATGCCATGGCGCGTGATCTGCTAGCCAACCTGGTGATTGAAGATTACTCTGTAGAGGTGG
TGGAATGAAAGCAGCAATTATCGTATTCCCCGGTACCCTCGAGAAGCTTGGCGTAATCATGGTCATAGCT
GTTTCCTGTGTGAAATTGTTATCCGCTCACAATTCCACACAACATACGAGCCGGAAGCATAAAGTGTAAA
GCCTGGGGTGCCTAATGAGTGAGCTAACTCACATTAATTGCGTTGCGCTCACTGCCCGCTTTCCAGTCGG
GAAACCTGTCGTGCCAGCTGCATTAATGAATCGGCCAACGCGCGGGGAGAGGCGGTTTGCGTATTGGGCG
CTCTTCCGCTTCCTCGCTCACTGACTCGCTGCGCTCGGTCGTTCGGCTGCGGCGAGCGGTATCAGCTCAC
TCAAAGGCGGTAATACGGTTATCCACAGAATCAGGGGATAACGCAGGAAAGAACATGTGAGCAAAAGGCC
AGCAAAAGGCCAGGAACCGTAAAAAGGCCGCGTTGCTGGCGTTTTTCCATAGGCTCCGCCCCCCTGACGA
GCATCACAAAAATCGACGCTCAAGTCAGAGGTGGCGAAACCCGACAGGACTATAAAGATACCAGGCGTTT
CCCCCTGGAAGCTCCCTCGTGCGCTCTCCTGTTCCGACCCTGCCGCTTACCGGATACCTGTCCGCCTTTC
TCCCTTCGGGAAGCGTGGCGCTTTCTCATAGCTCACGCTGTAGGTATCTCAGTTCGGTGTAGGTCGTTCG
CTCCAAGCTGGGCTGTGTGCACGAACCCCCCGTTCAGCCCGACCGCTGCGCCTTATCCGGTAACTATCGT
CTTGAGTCCAACCCGGTAAGACACGACTTATCGCCACTGGCAGCAGCCACTGGTAACAGGATTAGCAGAG
CGAGGTATGTAGGCGGTGCTACAGAGTTCTTGAAGTGGTGGCCTAACTACGGCTACACTAGAAGAACAGT
ATTTGGTATCTGCGCTCTGCTGAAGCCAGTTACCTTCGGAAAAAGAGTTGGTAGCTCTTGATCCGGCAAA
CAAACCACCGCTGGTAGCGGTGGTTTTTTTGTTTGCAAGCAGCAGATTACGCGCAGAAAAAAAGGATCTC
AAGAAGATCCTTTGATCTTTTCTACGGGGTCTGACGCTCAGTGGAACGAAAACTCACGTTAAGGGATTTT
GGTCATGAGATTATCAAAAAGGATCTTCACCTAGATCCTTTTAAATTAAAAATGAAGTTTTAAATCAATC
TAAAGTATATATGAGTAAACTTGGTCTGACAGTTACCAATGCTTAATCAGTGAGGCACCTATCTCAGCGA
TCTGTCTATTTCGTTCATCCATAGTTGCCTGACTCCCCGTCGTGTAGATAACTACGATACGGGAGGGCTT
ACCATCTGGCCCCAGTGCTGCAATGATACCGCGAGACCCACGCTCACCGGCTCCAGATTTATCAGCAATA
AACCAGCCAGCCGGAAGGGCCGAGCGCAGAAGTGGTCCTGCAACTTTATCCGCCTCCATCCAGTCTATTA
ATTGTTGCCGGGAAGCTAGAGTAAGTAGTTCGCCAGTTAATAGTTTGCGCAACGTTGTTGCCATTGCTAC
AGGCATCGTGGTGTCACGCTCGTCGTTTGGTATGGCTTCATTCAGCTCCGGTTCCCAACGATCAAGGCGA
GTTACATGATCCCCCATGTTGTGCAAAAAAGCGGTTAGCTCCTTCGGTCCTCCGATCGTTGTCAGAAGTA
AGTTGGCCGCAGTGTTATCACTCATGGTTATGGCAGCACTGCATAATTCTCTTACTGTCATGCCATCCGT
AAGATGCTTTTCTGTGACTGGTGAGTACTCAACCAAGTCATTCTGAGAATAGTGTATGCGGCGACCGAGT
TGCTCTTGCCCGGCGTCAATACGGGATAATACCGCGCCACATAGCAGAACTTTAAAAGTGCTCATCATTG
GAAAACGTTCTTCGGGGCGAAAACTCTCAAGGATCTTACCGCTGTTGAGATCCAGTTCGATGTAACCCAC
TCGTGCACCCAACTGATCTTCAGCATCTTTTACTTTCACCAGCGTTTCTGGGTGAGCAAAAACAGGAAGG
CAAAATGCCGCAAAAAAGGGAATAAGGGCGACACGGAAATGTTGAATACTCATACTCTTCCTTTTTCAAT
ATTATTGAAGCATTTATCAGGGTTATTGTCTCATGAGCGGATACATATTTGAATGTATTTAGAAAAATAA
ACAAATAGGGGTTCCGCGCACATTTCCCCGAAAAGTGCCACCTGACGTCTAAGAAACCATTATTATCATG
ACATTAACCTATAAAAATAGGCGTATCACGAGGCCCTTTCGTC
Features (pLannotate 1.2.2; 9 found; start..end, strand, type, name):
    137..188     +  misc_feature   bom (fragment): basis of mobility region from pBR322
    506..522     -  protein_bind   lac operator: The lac repressor binds to the lac operator to inhibit transcription in E. coli. This inhibition can be relieved by adding lactose or isopropyl-β-D-thiogalactopyranoside (IPTG). lac repressor encoded by lacI
    530..560     -  promoter       lac promoter: promoter for the E. coli lac operon
    575..596     -  protein_bind   CAP binding site: CAP binding activates transcription in the presence of cAMP. E. coli catabolite activator protein
    609..701     -  CDS            lacI (fragment): lac repressor; lacI; The lac repressor binds to the lac operator to inhibit transcription in E. coli. This inhibition can be relieved by adding lactose or isopropyl-β-D-thiogalactopyranoside (IPTG).
    884..1472    -  rep_origin     ori: high-copy-number ColE1/pMB1/pBR322/pUC origin of replication
   1643..2503    -  CDS            AmpR: β-lactamase; bla; confers resistance to ampicillin, carbenicillin, and related antibiotics
   2504..2608    -  promoter       AmpR promoter: bla
   2703..35      +  CDS            rop (fragment) (across the origin): Rop protein, which maintains plasmids at low copy number; rop
