[The description below was written by a language model from this plasmid's Addgene catalogue record and pLannotate feature annotations shown in this document.]
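Description:
pJK577 is a small, high-copy E. coli cloning plasmid (2,703 bp) built on the pUC57 gene-synthesis backbone. It carries a synthesized copy of purS from Acetobacter aceti 1023, which encodes the small subunit of formylglycinamidine ribonucleotide synthetase (AaPurS, locus AZ09_06375), a component of the purine biosynthesis pathway. The plasmid replicates from the ColE1/pUC-type origin and is selected with ampicillin through the bla (β-lactamase) gene driven by its own promoter.

The insert was placed into the vector's EcoRV site by blunt ligation, which destroyed the site on both sides. The backbone was then trimmed by removing the segment between an NdeI site in the vector and an NdeI site in the insert. According to the catalogue entry, this deleted about 150 bp of vector, including the lacZ promoter and the M13-forward primer site, and the record lists no promoter for the insert. The automated feature table nevertheless annotates a lac promoter, lac operator and CAP binding site on the reverse strand, alongside short fragments of lacI, rop and the pBR322 bom region. How this relates to the depositor's description of the deletion cannot be resolved from the record alone. The purS coding sequence itself was not annotated by the feature tool, so its coordinates and orientation are not given.

With no dedicated expression elements or tags recorded, pJK577 is best regarded as a storage and source plasmid for the synthetic AaPurS gene. The NdeI site retained at the insert boundary may facilitate transfer of the gene into expression vectors, although the record does not state this.
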