Addgene plasmid #72528: pJK577
Purpose: Encodes Acetobacter aceti 1023 formylglycinamidine ribonucleotide synthetase small subunit (AaPurS)
Depositing lab: T. J. Kappock. Depositing organization: Purdue University.
Backbone
  Vector backbone: pUC57
  Backbone size w/o insert (bp): 2710
  Total vector size (bp): 2703
  Modifications to backbone: removed NdeI (vector) - NdeI (insert) segment, deleting 150 bp of vector (including lacZ promoter and M13-forward primer binding site)
  Vector type: Gene synthesis
Growth in bacteria
  Bacterial resistance: Ampicillin, 100 μg/mL
  Growth temperature: 37°C
  Growth strain: DH5alpha
  Copy number: High Copy
Gene/Insert
  Gene/Insert name: formylglycinamidine ribonucleotide synthetase, small subunit (alt names: purS; AZ09_06375)
  Species: Acetobacter aceti 1023
  GenBank ID: KDE20458
  Promoter: n/a
  Cloning method: Restriction Enzyme; 5′ cloning site EcoRV (destroyed during cloning); 3′ cloning site EcoRV (destroyed during cloning)
  Sequencing primers: 5′ none (AmpR); 3′ M13-reverse
Terms and licenses: Academic/Nonprofit Terms; Industry Terms: Not Available to Industry
How to cite: pJK577 was a gift from T. J. Kappock (Addgene plasmid # 72528 ; http://n2t.net/addgene:72528 ; RRID:Addgene_72528)
