>Addgene plasmid #72528 | pJK577 | addgene partial sequence | sequence record 135919 | pBRforEco 5'-AATAGGCGTATCACGAGGC-3'
AAACCTCTGACACATGCAGCTCCCGGAGACGGTCACAGCTTGTCTGTAAGCGGATGCCGGGAGCAGACAA
GCCCGTCAGGGCGCGTCAGCGGGTGTTGGCGGGTGTCGGGGCTGGCTTAACTATGCGGCATCAGAGCAGA
TTGTACTGAGAGTGCACCATATGAAGGTACGTGTAACCGTCATGCTGAAGGACGGTGTTCTGGACCCGCA
GGGCAAGGCCATCAGCCACGCATTGCAGACACTTGGTTTTGAAGGCGTGCACGATGTGCGCGTGGGTAAG
GTGATTGAACTGGATCTGCCGGGTGCCAAAGCCGAGGAAGCCCAGAAAAAGGCCGATGCCATGGCGCGTG
ATCTGCTAGCCAACCTGGTGATTGAAGATTACTCTGTAGAGGTGGTGGAATGAAAGCAGCAATTATCGTA
TTCCCCGGTACCCTCGAGAAGCTTGGCGTAATCATGGTCATAGCTGTTTCCTGTGTGAAATTGTTATCCG
CTCACAATTCCACACAACATACGAGCCGGAAGCATAAAGTGTAAAGCCTGGGGTGCCTAATGAGTGAGCT
AACTCACATTAATTGCGTTGCGCTCACTGCCCGCTTTCCAGTCGGGAAACCTGTCGTGCCAGCTGCATTA
ATGAATCGGCCAACGCGCGGGGAGAGGCGGTTTGCGTATTGGGCGCTCTTCCGCTTCCTCGCTCACTGAC
TCGCTGCGCTCGGTCGTTCGGCTGCGGCGAGCGGTATCAGCTCACTCAAAGGCGGTAATACGGTTATCCA
CAGAATCAGGGGATAACGCAGGAAAGAACATGTGAGCAAAAGGCCAGCAAAAGGCCAGGAACCGTAAAAA
GGCCGCGTTGCTGGCGTTTTTCCATAGGCTCCGCCCCCCTGACGAGCATCACAAAAATCGACGCTCAAGT
CAGAGGTGGCGAAACCCGACAGGACTATAAAGATACCAGGCGTTTCCCCCTGGAAGCTCCCTCGTGCGCT
CTCCTGTTCCGACCCTGCCGCTTACCGGATACCTGTCCGCCTTTCTCCCTTCGGGA
