>Addgene plasmid #72528 | pJK577 | addgene partial sequence | sequence record 135920 | M13-Rev 5'-CAGGAAACAGCTATGACC-3'
GGGGAATACGATAATTGCTGCTTTCATTCCACCACCTCTACAGAGTAATCTTCAATCACCAGGTTGGCTA
GCAGATCACGCGCCATGGCATCGGCCTTTTTCTGGGCTTCCTCGGCTTTGGCACCCGGCAGATCCAGTTC
AATCACCTTACCCACGCGCACATCGTGCACGCCTTCAAAACCAAGTGTCTGCAATGCGTGGCTGATGGCC
TTGCCCTGCGGGTCCAGAACACCGTCCTTCAGCATGACGGTTACACGTACCTTCATATGGTGCACTCTCA
GTACAATCTGCTCTGATGCCGCATAGTTAAGCCAGCCCCGACACCCGCCAACACCCGCTGACGCGCCCTG
ACGGGCTTGTCTGCTCCCGGCATCCGCTTACAGACAAGCTGTGACCGTCTCCGGGAGCTGCATGTGTCAG
AGGTTTTCACCGTCATCACCGAAACGCGCGAGACGAAAGGGCCTCGTGATACGCCTATTTTTATAGGTTA
ATGTCATGATAATAATGGTTTCTTAGACGTCAGGTGGCACTTTTCGGGGAAATGTGCGCGGAACCCCTAT
TTGTTTATTTTTCTAAATACATTCAAATATGTATCCGCTCATGAGACAATAACCCTGATAAATGCTTCAA
TAATATTGAAAAAGGAAGAGTATGAGTATTCAACATTTCCGTGTCGCCCTTATTCCCTTTTTTGCGGCAT
TTTGCCTTCCTGTTTTTGCTCACCCAGAAACGCTGGTGAAAGTAAAAGATGCTGAAGATCAGTTGGGTGC
ACGAGTGGGTTACATCGAACTGGATCTCAACAGCGGTAAGATCCTTGAGAGTTTTCGCCCCGAAGAACGT
TTTCCAATGATGAGCACTTTTAAAGTTCTGCTATGTGGCGCGGTATTATCCCGTATTGACGCCGGGCAAG
AGCAACTCGGTCGCCGCATACACTATTCTCAGAATGACTTGGTTGAGTACTCACCAGTCACAGAAAAGCA
TCTTACGGATGGCATGACAGTAAGAGAATTATGCAGTGCTGCCATAACCATGAGTGA
